>Addgene plasmid #1778 | pBABE-zeo largeTgenomic | addgene full sequence | sequence record 228258 | Addgene NGS Result
CCTGCAGCCTGAATATGGGCCAAACAGGATATCTGTGGTAAGCAGTTCCTGCCCCGGCTCAGGGCCAAGA
ACAGATGGAACAGCTGAATATGGGCCAAACAGGATATCTGTGGTAAGCAGTTCCTGCCCCGGCTCAGGGC
CAAGAACAGATGGTCCCCAGATGCGGTCCAGCCCTCAGCAGTTTCTAGAGAACCATCAGATGTTTCCAGG
GTGCCCCAAGGACCTGAAATGACCCTGTGCCTTATTTGAACTAACCAATCAGTTCGCTTCTCGCTTCTGT
TCGCGCGCTTCTGCTCCCCGAGCTCAATAAAAGAGCCCACAACCCCTCACTCGGGGCGCCAGTCCTCCGA
TTGACTGAGTCGCCCGGGTACCCGTGTATCCAATAAACCCTCTTGCAGTTGCATCCGACTTGTGGTCTCG
CTGTTCCTTGGGAGGGTCTCCTCTGAGTGATTGACTACCCGTCAGCGGGGGTCTTTCATTTGGGGGCTCG
TCCGGGATCGGGAGACCCCTGCCCAGGGACCACCGACCCACCACCGGGAGGCAAGCTGGCCAGCAACTTA
TCTGTGTCTGTCCGATTGTCTAGTGTCTATGACTGATTTTATGCGCCTGCGTCGGTACTAGTTAGCTAAC
TAGCTCTGTATCTGGCGGACCCGTGGTGGAACTGACGAGTTCTGAACACCCGGCCGCAACCCTGGGAGAC
GTCCCAGGGACTTTGGGGGCCGTTTTTGTGGCCCGACCTGAGGAAGGGAGTCGATGTGGAATCCGACCCC
GTCAGGATATGTGGTTCTGGTAGGAGACGAGAACCTAAAACAGTTCCCGCCTCCGTCTGAATTTTTGCTT
TCGGTTTGGAACCGAAGCCGCGCGTCTTGTCTGCTGCAGCGCTGCAGCATCGTTCTGTGTTGTCTCTGTC
TGACTGTGTTTCTGTATTTGTCTGAAAATTAGGGCCAGACTGTTACCACTCCCTTAAGTTTGACCTTAGG
TCACTGGAAAGATGTCGAGCGGATCGCTCACAACCAGTCGGTAGATGTCAAGAAGAGACGTTGGGTTACC
TTCTGCTCTGCAGAATGGCCAACCTTTAACGTCGGATGGCCGCGAGACGGCACCTTTAACCGAGACCTCA
TCACCCAGGTTAAGATCAAGGTCTTTTCACCTGGCCCGCATGGACACCCAGACCAGGTCCCCTACATCGT
GACCTGGGAAGCCTTGGCTTTTGACCCCCCTCCCTGGGTCAAGCCCTTTGTACACCCTAAGCCTCCGCCT
CCTCTTCCTCCATCCGCCCCGTCTCTCCCCCTTGAACCTCCTCGTTCGACCCCGCCTCGATCCTCCCTTT
ATCCAGCCCTCACTCCTTCTCTAGGCGCCGGCCGGATCCGCGGCCTCTGAGCTATTCCAGAAGTAGTGAG
GAGGCTTTTTTGGAGGCCTAGGCTTTTGCAAAAAGCTTTGCAAAGATGGATAAAGTTTTAAACAGAGAGG
AATCTTTGCAGCTAATGGACCTTCTAGGTCTTGAAAGGAGTGCCTGGGGGAATATTCCTCTGATGAGAAA
GGCATATTTAAAAAAATGCAAGGAGTTTCATCCTGATAAAGGAGGAGATGAAGAAAAAATGAAGAAAATG
AATACTCTGTACAAGAAAATGGAAGATGGAGTAAAATATGCTCATCAACCTGACTTTGGAGGCTTCTGGG
ATGCAACTGAGGTATTTGCTTCTTCCTTAAATCCTGGTGTTGATGCAATGTACTGCAAACAATGGCCTGA
GTGTGCAAAGAAAATGTCTGCTAACTGCATATGCTTGCTGTGCTTACTGAGGATGAAGCATGAAAATAGA
AAATTATACAGGAAAGATCCACTTGTGTGGGTTGATTGCTACTGCTTCGATTGCTTTAGAATGTGGTTTG
GACTTGATCTTTGTGAAGGAACCTTACTTCTGTGGTGTGACATAATTGGACAAACTACCTACAGAGATTT
AAAGCTCTAAGGTAAATATAAAATTTTTAAGTGTATAATGTGTTAAACTACTGATTCTAATTGTTTGTGT
ATTTTAGATTCCAACCTATGGAACTGATGAATGGGAGCAGTGGTGGAATGCCTTTAATGAGGAAAACCTG
TTTTGCTCAGAAGAAATGCCATCTAGTGATGATGAGGCTACTGCTGACTCTCAACATTCTACTCCTCCAA
AAAAGAAGAGAAAGGTAGAAGACCCCAAGGACTTTCCTTCAGAATTGCTAAGTTTTTTGAGTCATGCTGT
GTTTAGTAATAGAACTCTTGCTTGCTTTGCTATTTACACCACAAAGGAAAAAGCTGCACTGCTATACAAG
AAAATTATGGAAAAATATTCTGTAACCTTTATAAGTAGGCATAACAGTTATAATCATAACATACTGTTTT
TTCTTACTCCACACAGGCATAGAGTGTCTGCTATTAATAACTATGCTCAAAAATTGTGTACCTTTAGCTT
TTTAATTTGTAAAGGGGTTAATAAGGAATATTTGATGTATAGTGCCTTGACTAGAGATCCATTTTCTGTT
ATTGAGGAAAGTTTGCCAGGTGGGTTAAAGGAGCATGATTTTAATCCAGAAGAAGCAGAGGAAACTAAAC
AAGTGTCCTGGAAGCTTGTAACAGAGTATGCAATGGAAACAAAATGTGATGATGTGTTGTTATTGCTTGG
GATGTACTTGGAATTTCAGTACAGTTTTGAAATGTGTTTAAAATGTATTAAAAAAGAACAGCCCAGCCAC
TATAAGTACCATGAAAAGCATTATGCAAATGCTGCTATATTTGCTGACAGCAAAAACCAAAAAACCATAT
GCCAACAGGCTGTTGATACTGTTTTAGCTAAAAAGCGGGTTGATAGCCTACAATTAACTAGAGAACAAAT
GTTAACAAACAGATTTAATGATCTTTTGGATAGGATGGATATAATGTTTGGTTCTACAGGCTCTGCTGAC
ATAGAAGAATGGATGGCTGGAGTTGCTTGGCTACACTGTTTGTTGCCCAAAATGGATTCAGTGGTGTATG
ACTTTTTAAAATGCATGGTGTACAACATTCCTAAAAAAAGATACTGGCTGTTTAAAGGACCAATTGATAG
TGGTAAAACTACATTAGCAGCTGCTTTGCTTGAATTATGTGGGGGGAAAGCTTTAAATGTTAATTTGCCC
TTGGACAGGCTGAACTTTGAGCTAGGAGTAGCTATTGACCAGTTTTTAGTAGTTTTTGAGGATGTAAAGG
GCACTGGAGGGGAGTCCAGAGATTTGCCTTCAGGTCAGGGAATTAATAACCTGGACAATTTAAGGGATTA
TTTGGATGGCAGTGTTAAGGTAAACTTAGAAAAGAAACACCTAAATAAAAGAACTCAAATATTTCCCCCT
GGAATAGTCACCATGAATGAGTACAGTGTGCCTAAAACACTGCAGGCCAGATTTGTAAAACAAATAGATT
TTAGGCCCAAAGATTATTTAAAGCATTGCCTGGAACGCAGTGAGTTTTTGTTAGAAAAGAGAATAATTCA
AAGTGGCATTGCTTTGCTTCTTATGTTAATTTGGTACAGACCTGTGGCTGAGTTTGCTCAAAGTATTCAG
AGCAGAATTGTGGAGTGGAAAGAGAGATTGGACAAAGAGTTTAGTTTGTCAGTGTATCAAAAAATGAAGT
TTAATGTGGCTATGGGAATTGGAGTTTTAGATTGGCTAAGAAACAGTGATGATGATGATGAAGACAGCCA
GGAAAATGCTGATAAAAATGAAGATGGTGGGGAGAAGAACATGGAAGACTCAGGGCATGAAACAGGCATT
GATTCACAGTCCCAAGGCTCATTTCAGGCCCCTCAGTCCTCACAGTCTGTTCATGATCATAATCAGCCAT
ACCACATTTGTAGAGGTTTTACTTGCTTTAAAAAACCTCCCACACCTCCCCCTGAACCTGAAACATAAAA
TGAATGCAATTGTTGTTGTTGGATCCCAGTGTGGTGGTACGTAGGAATTCGCCAGCACAGTGGTCGACCC
TGTGGAATGTGTGTCAGTTAGGGTGTGGAAAGTCCCCAGGCTCCCCAGCAGGCAGAAGTATGCAAAGCAT
GCATCTCAATTAGTCAGCAACCAGGTGTGGAAAGTCCCCAGGCTCCCCAGCAGGCAGAAGTATGCAAAGC
ATGCATCTCAATTAGTCAGCAACCATAGTCCCGCCCCTAACTCCGCCCATCCCGCCCCTAACTCCGCCCA
GTTCCGCCCATTCTCCGCCCCATGGCTGACTAATTTTTTTTATTTATGCAGAGGCCGAGGCCGCCTCGGC
CTCTGAGCTATTCCAGAAGTAGTGAGGAGGCTTTTTTGGAGGCCTAGGCTTTTGCAAAAAGCTTACCATG
GCCAAGTTGACCAGTGCCGTTCCGGTGCTCACCGCGCGCGACGTCGCCGGAGCGGTCGAGTTCTGGACCG
ACCGGCTCGGGTTCTCCCGGGACTTCGTGGAGGACGACTTCGCCGGTGTGGTCCGGGACGACGTGACCCT
GTTCATCAGCGCGGTCCAGGACCAGGTGGTGCCGGACAACACCCTGGCCTGGGTGTGGGTGCGCGGCCTG
GACGAGCTGTACGCCGAGTGGTCGGAGGTCGTGTCCACGAACTTCCGGGACGCCTCCGGGCCGGCCATGA
CCGAGATCGGCGAGCAGCCGTGGGGGCGGGAGTTCGCCCTGCGCGACCCGGCCGGCAACTGCGTGCACTT
CGTGGCCGAGGAGCAGGACTGACCGATCGATAAAATAAAAGATTTTATTTAGTCTCCAGAAAAAGGGGGG
AATGAAAGACCCCACCTGTAGGTTTGGCAAGCTAGCTTAAGTAACGCCATTTTGCAAGGCATGGAAAAAT
ACATAACTGAGAATAGAGAAGTTCAGATCAAGGTCAGGAACAGATGGAACAGCTGAATATGGGCCAAACA
GGATATCTGTGGTAAGCAGTTCCTGCCCCGGCTCAGGGCCAAGAACAGATGGAACAGCTGAATATGGGCC
AAACAGGATATCTGTGGTAAGCAGTTCCTGCCCCGGCTCAGGGCCAAGAACAGATGGTCCCCAGATGCGG
TCCAGCCCTCAGCAGTTTCTAGAGAACCATCAGATGTTTCCAGGGTGCCCCAAGGACCTGAAATGACCCT
GTGCCTTATTTGAACTAACCAATCAGTTCGCTTCTCGCTTCTGTTCGCGCGCTTCTGCTCCCCGAGCTCA
ATAAAAGAGCCCACAACCCCTCACTCGGGGCGCCAGTCCTCCGATTGACTGAGTCGCCCGGGTACCCGTG
TATCCAATAAACCCTCTTGCAGTTGCATCCGACTTGTGGTCTCGCTGTTCCTTGGGAGGGTCTCCTCTGA
GTGATTGACTACCCGTCAGCGGGGGTCTTTCACATGCAGCATGTATCAAAATTAATTTGGTTTTTTTTCT
TAAGTATTTACATTAAATGGCCATAGTTGCATTAATGAATCGGCCAACGCGCGGGGAGAGGCGGTTTGCG
TATTGGGCGCTCTTCCGCTTCCTCGCTCACTGACTCGCTGCGCTCGGTCGTTCGGCTGCGGCGAGCGGTA
TCAGCTCACTCAAAGGCGGTAATACGGTTATCCACAGAATCAGGGGATAACGCAGGAAAGAACATGTGAG
CAAAAGGCCAGCAAAAGGCCAGGAACCGTAAAAAGGCCGCGTTGCTGGCGTTTTTCCATAGGCTCCGCCC
CCCTGACGAGCATCACAAAAATCGACGCTCAAGTCAGAGGTGGCGAAACCCGACAGGACTATAAAGATAC
CAGGCGTTTCCCCCTGGAAGCTCCCTCGTGCGCTCTCCTGTTCCGACCCTGCCGCTTACCGGATACCTGT
CCGCCTTTCTCCCTTCGGGAAGCGTGGCGCTTTCTCATAGCTCACGCTGTAGGTATCTCAGTTCGGTGTA
GGTCGTTCGCTCCAAGCTGGGCTGTGTGCACGAACCCCCCGTTCAGCCCGACCGCTGCGCCTTATCCGGT
AACTATCGTCTTGAGTCCAACCCGGTAAGACACGACTTATCGCCACTGGCAGCAGCCACTGGTAACAGGA
TTAGCAGAGCGAGGTATGTAGGCGGTGCTACAGAGTTCTTGAAGTGGTGGCCTAACTACGGCTACACTAG
AAGAACAGTATTTGGTATCTGCGCTCTGCTGAAGCCAGTTACCTTCGGAAAAAGAGTTGGTAGCTCTTGA
TCCGGCAAACAAACCACCGCTGGTAGCGGTGGTTTTTTTGTTTGCAAGCAGCAGATTACGCGCAGAAAAA
AAGGATCTCAAGAAGATCCTTTGATCTTTTCTACGGGGTCTGACGCTCAGTGGAACGAAAACTCACGTTA
AGGGATTTTGGTCATGAGATTATCAAAAAGGATCTTCACCTAGATCCTTTTGCGGCCGCAAATCAATCTA
AAGTATATATGAGTAAACTTGGTCTGACAGTTACCAATGCTTAATCAGTGAGGCACCTATCTCAGCGATC
TGTCTATTTCGTTCATCCATAGTTGCCTGACTCCCCGTCGTGTAGATAACTACGATACGGGAGGGCTTAC
CATCTGGCCCCAGTGCTGCAATGATACCGCGAGACCCACGCTCACCGGCTCCAGATTTATCAGCAATAAA
CCAGCCAGCCGGAAGGGCCGAGCGCAGAAGTGGTCCTGCAACTTTATCCGCCTCCATCCAGTCTATTAAT
TGTTGCCGGGAAGCTAGAGTAAGTAGTTCGCCAGTTAATAGTTTGCGCAACGTTGTTGCCATTGCTACAG
GCATCGTGGTGTCACGCTCGTCGTTTGGTATGGCTTCATTCAGCTCCGGTTCCCAACGATCAAGGCGAGT
TACATGATCCCCCATGTTGTGCAAAAAAGCGGTTAGCTCCTTCGGTCCTCCGATCGTTGTCAGAAGTAAG
TTGGCCGCAGTGTTATCACTCATGGTTATGGCAGCACTGCATAATTCTCTTACTGTCATGCCATCCGTAA
GATGCTTTTCTGTGACTGGTGAGTACTCAACCAAGTCATTCTGAGAATAGTGTATGCGGCGACCGAGTTG
CTCTTGCCCGGCGTCAATACGGGATAATACCGCGCCACATAGCAGAACTTTAAAAGTGCTCATCATTGGA
AAACGTTCTTCGGGGCGAAAACTCTCAAGGATCTTACCGCTGTTGAGATCCAGTTCGATGTAACCCACTC
GTGCACCCAACTGATCTTCAGCATCTTTTACTTTCACCAGCGTTTCTGGGTGAGCAAAAACAGGAAGGCA
AAATGCCGCAAAAAAGGGAATAAGGGCGACACGGAAATGTTGAATACTCATACTCTTCCTTTTTCAATAT
TATTGAAGCATTTATCAGGGTTATTGTCTCATGAGCGGATACATATTTGAATGTATTTAGAAAAATAAAC
AAATAGGGGTTCCGCGCACATTTCCCCGAAAAGTGCCA
Features (pLannotate 1.2.2; 13 found; start..end, strand, type, name):
      9..478     +  LTR            LTR: long terminal repeat from Moloney murine leukemia virus
    602..876     +  misc_feature   MESV Ψ (fragment): packaging signal of murine embryonic stem cell virus
    943..1359    +  CDS            gag (truncated): truncated Moloney murine leukemia virus (MMLV) gag gene lacking the start codon
   1371..1432    +  promoter       SV40 promoter (fragment): SV40 early promoter
   1446..3918    +  CDS            large T antigen: SV40 (simian virus 40) large T antigen
   3999..4328    +  promoter       SV40 promoter: SV40 enhancer and early promoter
   4338..4712    +  CDS            BleoR: antibiotic-binding protein; Sh ble from Streptoalloteichus hindustanus; confers resistance to bleomycin, phleomycin, and Zeocin™
   4761..4882    +  LTR            3' LTR (ΔU3) (fragment): self-inactivating 3' long terminal repeat (LTR) from Moloney murine leukemia virus
   4883..5352    +  LTR            LTR: long terminal repeat from Moloney murine leukemia virus
   5418..5470    -  CDS            lacI (fragment): lac repressor; lacI; The lac repressor binds to the lac operator to inhibit transcription in E. coli. This inhibition can be relieved by adding lactose or isopropyl-β-D-thiogalactopyranoside (IPTG).
   5653..6241    -  rep_origin     ori: high-copy-number ColE1/pMB1/pBR322/pUC origin of replication
   6401..7261    -  CDS            AmpR: β-lactamase; bla; confers resistance to ampicillin, carbenicillin, and related antibiotics
   7262..7366    -  promoter       AmpR promoter: bla
