[The description below was written by a language model from this plasmid's Addgene catalogue record and pLannotate feature annotations shown in this document.]
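Description:
pBABE-zeo largeTgenomic is a Moloney murine leukemia virus-based retroviral expression vector built on the pBABE-zeo backbone, carrying the genomic form of the SV40 early region. In bacteria it is maintained as a high-copy plasmid through a ColE1/pUC-type origin and selected with ampicillin via the β-lactamase gene and its native promoter. The sequenced record is about 7.4 kb. That is somewhat larger than the sum of the catalogued backbone (4.8 kb) and insert (2.1 kb) sizes, and the annotated T antigen region spans roughly 2.5 kb.

The retroviral cassette is flanked by MMLV long terminal repeats and includes a packaging signal and a truncated gag segment lacking its start codon. Together these allow the transcript to be efficiently packaged into virions when the plasmid is introduced into a packaging cell line that supplies the viral proteins in trans. The insert was cloned into a BamHI site downstream of gag, so it is expected to be transcribed from the 5′ LTR; a short fragment of the SV40 early promoter is also annotated immediately upstream of it. Because the insert is genomic rather than cDNA, the intron is retained, and alternative splicing can yield both large T and small t antigens, consistent with the insert name in the record. Downstream, an internal SV40 enhancer/early promoter drives the Sh ble gene, giving Zeocin selection of transduced mammalian cells.

The associated publication concerns which SV40 early region elements are needed for human cell transformation. This points to use of the vector for stable delivery of both T antigens in immortalization and transformation studies.
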