Addgene plasmid #1778: pBABE-zeo largeTgenomic
Depositing lab: Bob Weinberg. Depositing organization: Whitehead Institute for Biomedical Research. Publication: Enumeration of the simian virus 40 early region elements necessary for human cell transformation. Hahn WC, Dessain SK, Brooks MW, King JE, Elenbaas B, Sabatini DM, DeCaprio JA, Weinberg RA. Mol Cell Biol 2002 Apr;22(7):2111-23. 10.1128/MCB.22.7.2111-2123.2002 PubMed 11884599.
Backbone
  Vector backbone: pBABE-zeo
  Backbone size w/o insert (bp): 4800
  Vector type: Mammalian Expression, Retroviral
  Selectable markers: Zeocin
Growth in bacteria
  Bacterial resistance: Ampicillin, 100 μg/mL
  Growth temperature: 37°C
  Growth strain: DH5alpha
  Copy number: High Copy
Gene/Insert
  Gene/Insert name: large T and small T antigen (alt names: large T genomic DNA; LTg; sv40gp6)
  Species: simian virus
  Insert size (bp): 2100
  Entrez Gene: SV40gp6 (a.k.a. SV40gp6)
  Cloning method: Restriction Enzyme; 5′ cloning site BamHI (not destroyed); 3′ cloning site BamHI (not destroyed)
  Sequencing primers: 5′ pBABE 5'
Terms and licenses: Academic/Nonprofit Terms; Industry Terms: Not Available to Industry
Depositor comments: SspI site in Amp gene.
How to cite: pBABE-zeo largeTgenomic was a gift from Bob Weinberg (Addgene plasmid # 1778 ; http://n2t.net/addgene:1778 ; RRID:Addgene_1778)
